>Addgene plasmid #123868 | MTK6_014 | addgene full sequence | sequence record 249969 | Addgene NGS Result
ACCTCTTACGTGCCCGATCAATCATGACCAAAATCCCTTAACGTGAGTTTTCGTTCCACTGAGCGTCAGA
CCCCGTAGAAAAGATCAAAGGATCTTCTTGAGATCCTTTTTTTCTGCGCGTAATCTGCTGCTTGCAAACA
AAAAAACCACCGCTACCAGCGGTGGTTTGTTTGCCGGATCAAGAGCTACCAACTCTTTTTCCGAAGGTAA
CTGGCTTCAGCAGAGCGCAGATACCAAATACTGTTCTTCTAGTGTAGCCGTAGTTAGGCCACCACTTCAA
GAACTCTGTAGCACCGCCTACATACCTCGCTCTGCTAATCCTGTTACCAGTGGCTGCTGCCAGTGGCGAT
AAGTCGTGTCTTACCGGGTTGGACTCAAGACGATAGTTACCGGATAAGGCGCAGCGGTCGGGCTGAACGG
GGGGTTCGTGCACACAGCCCAGCTTGGAGCGAACGACCTACACCGAACTGAGATACCTACAGCGTGAGCT
ATGAGAAAGCGCCACGCTTCCCGAAGGGAGAAAGGCGGACAGGTATCCGGTAAGCGGCAGGGTCGGAACA
GGAGAGCGCACGAGGGAGCTTCCAGGGGGAAACGCCTGGTATCTTTATAGTCCTGTCGGGTTTCGCCACC
TCTGACTTGAGCGTCGATTTTTGTGATGCTCGTCAGGGGGGCGGAGCCTATGGAAAAACGCCAGCAACGC
GGCCTTTTTACGGTTCCTGGCCTTTTGCTGGCCTTTTGCTCACATGTTCTTTCCTGCGTTATCCCCTGAT
TCTGTGGATAACCGTAGTCGGTCTCATACACAATCAACCTCTGGATTACAAAATTTGTGAAAGATTGACT
GGTATTCTTAACTATGTTGCTCCTTTTACGCTATGTGGATACGCTGCTTTAATGCCTTTGTATCATGCTA
TTGCTTCCCGTATGGCTTTCATTTTCTCCTCCTTGTATAAATCCTGGTTGCTGTCTCTTTATGAGGAGTT
GTGGCCCGTTGTCAGGCAACGTGGCGTGGTGTGCACTGTGTTTGCTGACGCAACCCCCACTGGTTGGGGC
ATTGCCACCACCTGTCAGCTCCTTTCCGGGACTTTCGCTTTCCCCCTCCCTATTGCCACGGCGGAACTCA
TCGCCGCCTGCCTTGCCCGCTGCTGGACAGGGGCTCGGCTGTTGGGCACTGACAATTCCGTGGTGTTGTC
GGGGAAGCTGACGTCCTTTCCATGGCTGCTCGCCTGTGTTGCCACCTGGATTCTGCGCGGGACGTCCTTC
TGCTACGTCCCTTCGGCCCTCAATCCAGCGGACCTTCCTTCCCGCGGCCTGCTGCCGGCTCTGCGGCCTC
TTCCGCGTCTTCGCCTTCGCCCTCAGACGAGTCGGATCTCCCTTTGGGCGCGGTGGGCTCTATGGGGTAC
CTACGTAGGTACATAACTTACGGTAAATGGCCCGCCTGGCTGACCGCCCAACGACCCCCGCCCATTGACG
TCAATAATGACGTATGTTCCCATAGTAACGCCAATAGGGACTTTCCATTGACGTCAATGGGTGGAGTATT
TACGGTAAACTGCCCACTTGGCAGTACATCAAGTGTATCATATGCCAAGTACGCCCCCTATTGACGTCAA
TGACGGTAAATGGCCCGCCTGGCATTATGCCCAGTACATGACCTTATGGGACTTTCCTACTTGGCAGTAC
ATCTACGTATTAGTCATCGCTATTACCATGGTGATGCGGTTTTGGCAGTACATCAATGGGCGTGGATAGC
GGTTTGACTCACGGGGATTTCCAAGTCTCCACCCCATTGACGTCAATGGGAGTTTGTTTTGGCACCAAAA
TCAACGGGACTTTCCAAAATGTCGTAACAACTCCGCCCCATTGACGCAAATGGGCGGTAGGCGTGTACGG
TGGGAGGTCTATATAAGCAGAGCTCGTTTAGTGAACCGTCAGATAATGAGCGAGCTGATTAAGGAGAACA
TGCACATGAAGCTGTACATGGAGGGCACCGTGGACAACCATCACTTCAAGTGCACATCCGAGGGCGAAGG
CAAGCCCTACGAGGGCACCCAGACCATGAGAATCAAGGTGGTCGAGGGCGGCCCTCTCCCCTTCGCCTTC
GACATCCTGGCTACTAGCTTCCTCTACGGCAGCAAGACCTTCATCAACCACACCCAGGGCATCCCCGACT
TCTTCAAGCAGTCCTTCCCTGAGGGCTTCACATGGGAGAGAGTCACCACATACGAAGACGGGGGCGTGCT
GACCGCTACCCAGGACACCAGCCTCCAGGACGGCTGCCTCATCTACAACGTCAAGATCAGAGGGGTGAAC
TTCACATCCAACGGCCCTGTGATGCAGAAGAAAACACTCGGCTGGGAGGCCTTCACCGAAACGCTGTACC
CCGCTGACGGCGGCCTGGAAGGCAGAAACGACATGGCCCTGAAGCTCGTGGGCGGGAGCCATCTGATCGC
AAACATCAAGACCACATATAGATCCAAGAAACCCGCTAAGAACCTCAAGATGCCTGGCGTCTACTATGTG
GACTACAGACTGGAAAGAATCAAGGAGGCCAACAACGAAACCTACGTCGAGCAGCACGAGGTGGCAGTGG
CCAGATACTGCGACCTCCCTAGCAAACTGGGGCACAAGCTTAATCCCAAGAAGAAGAGGAAGGTGGAGGA
CGCCCGTACGAGTACTGGAAGCGGAGAGGGCAGAGGAAGTCTGCTAACATGCGGTGACGTCGAGGAGAAT
CCTGGACCTGGATCCATGGCCAAGCCTTTGTCTCAAGAAGAATCCACCCTCATTGAAAGAGCAACGGCTA
CAATCAACAGCATCCCCATCTCTGAAGACTACAGCGTCGCCAGCGCAGCTCTCTCTAGCGACGGCCGCAT
CTTCACTGGTGTCAATGTATATCATTTTACTGGGGGACCTTGTGCAGAACTCGTGGTGCTGGGCACTGCT
GCTGCTGCGGCAGCTGGCAACCTGACTTGTATCGTCGCGATCGGAAATGAGAACAGGGGCATCTTGAGCC
CCTGCGGACGGTGCCGACAGGTGCTTCTCGATCTGCATCCTGGGATCAAAGCCATAGTGAAGGACAGTGA
TGGACAGCCGACGGCAGTTGGGATTCGTGAATTGCTGCCCTCTGGTTATGTGTGGGAGGGCTAAGAGTTG
AGACCAGACCAATAAAAAACGCCCGGCGGCAACCGAGCGTTCTGAACAAATCCAGATGGAGTTCTGAGGT
CATTACTGGATCTATCAACAGGAGTCCAAGCGAGCTCGATATCAAATTACGCCCCGCCCTGCCACTCATC
GCAGTACTGTTGTAATTCATTAAGCATTCTGCCGACATGGAAGCCATCACAAACGGCATGATGAACCTGA
ATCGCCAGCGGCATCAGCACCTTGTCGCCTTGCGTATAATATTTGCCCATGGTGAAAACGGGGGCGAAGA
AGTTGTCCATATTGGCCACGTTTAAATCAAAACTGGTGAAACTCACCCAGGGATTGGCTGAAACGAAAAA
CATATTCTCAATAAACCCTTTAGGGAAATAGGCCAGGTTTTCACCGTAACACGCCACATCTTGCGAATAT
ATGTGTAGAAACTGCCGGAAATCGTCGTGGTATTCACTCCAGAGCGATGAAAACGTTTCAGTTTGCTCAT
GGAAAACGGTGTAACAAGGGTGAACACTATCCCATATCACCAGCTCACCGTCTTTCATTGCCATACGAAA
TTCCGGATGAGCATTCATCAGGCGGGCAAGAATGTGAATAAAGGCCGGATAAAACTTGTGCTTATTTTTC
TTTACGGTCTTTAAAAAGGCCGTAATATCCAGCTGAACGGTCTGGTTATAGGTACATTGAGCAACTGACT
GAAATGCCTCAAAATGTTCTTTACGATGCCATTGGGATATATCAACGGTGGTATATCCAGTGATTTTTTT
CTCCATTTTAGCTTCCTTAGCTCCTGAAAATCTCGATAACTCAAAAAATACGCCCGGTAGTGATCTTATT
TCATTATGGTGAAAGTTGGA
Features (pLannotate 1.2.2; 9 found; start..end, strand, type, name):
     98..686     +  rep_origin     ori: high-copy-number ColE1/pMB1/pBR322/pUC origin of replication
    802..1379    +  misc_feature   WPRE: woodchuck hepatitis virus posttranscriptional regulatory element
   1410..1710    +  enhancer       CMV enhancer: human cytomegalovirus immediate early enhancer
   1711..1914    +  promoter       CMV promoter: human cytomegalovirus (CMV) immediate early promoter
   1936..2634    +  CDS            TagBFP: TagBFP is a basic (constitutively fluorescent) blue fluorescent protein published in 2008, derived from Entacmaea quadricolor. It is reported to be a very rapidly-maturing monomer with very low acid sensitivity.
   2746..3144    +  CDS            BSD: blasticidin S deaminase; Aspergillus terreus BSD; confers resistance to blasticidin
   3162..3196    -  terminator     lambda t0 terminator: minimal transcription terminator from phage lambda (Scholtissek and Grosse, 1987)
   3270..3926    -  CDS            cat: CAT_ECOLX - Experimental evidence at protein level: Swiss-Prot protein existence level 1. This enzyme is an effector of chloramphenicol resistance in bacteria. From Escherichia coli. This protein is used as a marker in many commonly used cloning vectors, such as pACYC184.
   3927..14      -  promoter       cat promoter (across the origin): promoter of the E. coli cat gene encoding chloramphenicol acetyltransferase
