[The description below was written by a language model from this plasmid's Addgene catalogue record and pLannotate feature annotations shown in this document.]
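Description:
MTK6_014 is a part plasmid from the Mammalian Toolkit (MTK), a modular hierarchical cloning system for assembling genetic circuits for mammalian cells. It is built on the MTK0_027 backbone and is about 4 kb in the sequenced record. It replicates in E. coli from a high-copy ColE1/pUC-type origin and is selected with chloramphenicol through a cat gene driven by its own promoter, with a lambda t0 terminator downstream of that bacterial cassette. It is a "Type 6" part, a position that the depositor describes as holding components of the destination backbone such as resistance cassettes, nuclear markers or integrase recognition sites.

The synthetic insert begins with a WPRE, the woodchuck hepatitis virus posttranscriptional regulatory element. Because it lies upstream of the marker cassette rather than inside it, it would presumably sit at the 3′ end of whatever transcription unit is assembled ahead of this part, where such elements increase transcript stability and expression. After the WPRE come the CMV immediate-early enhancer and promoter, which drive TagBFP, a monomeric blue fluorescent protein, followed by the blasticidin S deaminase gene (BSD). The catalogue name indicates that a T2A self-cleaving peptide joins the two coding sequences. The feature table does not annotate it, but there is a gap between TagBFP and BSD where it could lie. This arrangement yields a fluorescent reporter and a drug-resistance enzyme as separate proteins from one transcript.

The cassette deliberately lacks a mammalian terminator or polyadenylation signal, so that function must come from an adjacent part or the destination vector during assembly. Once incorporated, the part lets cells carrying the final construct be identified by blue fluorescence and enriched with blasticidin.
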