Addgene plasmid #123868: MTK6_014
Purpose: Encodes WPRE expressing tagBFP T2A Blasticidin resistance cassette without a terminator to be used in the MTK system
Depositing lab: Hana El-Samad. Depositing organization: University of California, San Francisco (UCSF). Publication: A Toolkit for Rapid Modular Construction of Biological Circuits in Mammalian Cells. Fonseca JP, Bonny AR, Kumar GR, Ng AH, Town J, Wu QC, Aslankoohi E, Chen SY, Dods G, Harrigan P, Osimiri LC, Kistler AL, El-Samad H. ACS Synth Biol. 2019 Nov 15;8(11):2593-2606. doi: 10.1021/acssynbio.9b00322. Epub 2019 Nov 5. PubMed 31686495.
Backbone
  Vector backbone: MTK0_027
  Vector type: Mammalian Expression
Growth in bacteria
  Bacterial resistance: Chloramphenicol, 25 μg/mL
  Growth temperature: 37°C
  Growth strain: DH5alpha
  Copy number: Unknown
Gene/Insert
  Gene/Insert name: WPRE-tagBFP-T2A-Blast (no terminator)
  Species: Synthetic
  Cloning method: Restriction Enzyme; 5′ cloning site unknown (unknown if destroyed); 3′ cloning site unknown (unknown if destroyed)
Terms and licenses: Academic/Nonprofit Terms; Industry Terms: Not Available to Industry
Depositor comments: Type 6 parts can be components of the destination backbone such as resistance cassette, nuclear marker, integrase recognition sites in the MTK Please visit https://www.biorxiv.org/content/10.1101/506188v2 for BioRxiv preprint
How to cite: MTK6_014 was a gift from Hana El-Samad (Addgene plasmid # 123868 ; http://n2t.net/addgene:123868 ; RRID:Addgene_123868)
